Addgene plasmid #198323: pRSF-G1TMSNKRS
Purpose: tRNA synthetase/tRNA pair for the in vivo incorporation of N6-(((trimethylsilyl)methyl)carbamoyl)-L-lysine (TMSNK), into proteins in E. coli in response to the amber (TAG) codon
Depositing lab: Thomas Huber. Depositing organization: Australian National University. Publication: Probing Ligand Binding Sites on Large Proteins by Nuclear Magnetic Resonance Spectroscopy of Genetically Encoded Non-Canonical Amino Acids. Ekanayake KB, Mahawaththa MC, Qianzhu H, Abdelkader EH, George J, Ullrich S, Murphy RB, Fry SE, Johansen-Leete J, Payne RJ, Nitsche C, Huber T, Otting G. J Med Chem. 2023 Mar 15. doi: 10.1021/acs.jmedchem.3c00222. PubMed 36920850.
Backbone
  Vector backbone: pRSF
  Backbone size w/o insert (bp): 2452
  Total vector size (bp): 3274
  Vector type: Bacterial Expression
Growth in bacteria
  Bacterial resistance: Kanamycin, 50 μg/mL
  Growth temperature: 37°C
  Growth strain: DH5alpha
  Copy number: High Copy
Gene/Insert
  Gene/Insert name: tRNA synthetase (alt name: G1TMSNKRS)
  Species: Methanogenic archaeon ISO4-G1
  Insert size (bp): 822
  Promoter: T7
  Cloning method: Ligation Independent Cloning
  Sequencing primers: 5′ TAATACGACTCACTATAGGG; 3′ GCTAGTTATTGCTCAGCGG
Terms and licenses: Academic/Nonprofit Terms; Industry Terms: Not Available to Industry
How to cite: pRSF-G1TMSNKRS was a gift from Thomas Huber (Addgene plasmid # 198323 ; http://n2t.net/addgene:198323 ; RRID:Addgene_198323)
