[The description below was written by a language model from this plasmid's Addgene catalogue record and pLannotate feature annotations shown in this document.]
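Description:
pRSF-G1TMSNKRS is a small (about 3.3 kb) bacterial expression plasmid built on a pRSF backbone and designed for genetic code expansion in E. coli. It replicates from the RSF1030 origin, which is listed as high copy and is compatible with other common plasmid origins, so it can be maintained alongside a second plasmid encoding the target protein. Selection is by kanamycin, with the aph(3')-Ia resistance gene driven by the bla (AmpR) promoter.

The payload is an 822 bp coding sequence for G1TMSNKRS, a tRNA synthetase from Methanogenic archaeon ISO4-G1, used here to charge its cognate tRNA with the non-canonical amino acid N6-(((trimethylsilyl)methyl)carbamoyl)-L-lysine (TMSNK). The synthetase is placed under a T7 promoter followed by the strong ribosome binding site from phage T7 gene 10, and the unit ends at a T7 terminator, so expression depends on a host supplying T7 RNA polymerase. A fragment of a tet promoter lies just upstream of the T7 promoter. A short fragment annotated as the gene 10B-derived SET1 solubility tag sits near the 3′ end of the cassette, though the record does not say whether it is fused in frame to the synthetase. The synthetase open reading frame itself is not annotated in the feature table, but would fit the gap between the ribosome binding site and the terminator. The catalogue describes the plasmid as providing a synthetase/tRNA pair, yet no tRNA gene or its promoter is annotated, so its location is not stated.

The construct is used to incorporate TMSNK site-specifically into proteins in response to amber (TAG) codons. The associated publication applies such genetically encoded residues as NMR probes of ligand binding sites on large proteins.
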