Features (pLannotate 1.2.2; 8 found; start..end, strand, type, name):
    122..871     -  rep_origin     RSF ori: Plasmids containing the RSF 1030 origin of replication can be propagated in E. coli cells that contain additional plasmids with compatible origins.
    887..1702    -  CDS            KanR: aminoglycoside phosphotransferase; aph(3')-Ia; confers resistance to kanamycin in bacteria or G418 (Geneticin®) in eukaryotes
   1703..1794    -  promoter       AmpR promoter: bla
   1843..1867    +  promoter       tet promoter (fragment): E. coli promoter for tetracycline efflux protein gene
   1877..1895    +  promoter       T7 promoter: promoter for bacteriophage T7 RNA polymerase
   1927..1949    +  RBS            RBS: efficient ribosome binding site from bacteriophage T7 gene 10 (Olins and Rangwala, 1989)
   2811..2860    +  CDS            SET1 (fragment): solubility-enhancement tag derived from T7 phage gene 10B
   2868..2915    +  terminator     T7 terminator: transcription terminator for bacteriophage T7 RNA polymerase
>Addgene plasmid #198323 | pRSF-G1TMSNKRS | addgene full sequence | sequence record 393448 | Addgene NGS Result
GCATGCTCGAGCAGCTCAGGGTCGAATTTGCTTTCGAATTTCTGCCATTCATCCGCTTATTATCACTTAT
TCAGGCGTAGCAACCAGGCGTTTAAGGGCACCAATAACTGCCTTAAAAAAACTTCCGCTTCCTCGCTCAC
TGACTCGCTACGCTCGGTCGTTCGACTGCGGCGAGCGGTGTCAGCTCACTCAAAAGCGGTAATACGGTTA
TCCACAGAATCAGGGGATAAAGCCGGAAAGAACATGTGAGCAAAAAGCAAAGCACCGGAAGAAGCCAACG
CCGCAGGCGTTTTTCCATAGGCTCCGCCCCCCTGACGAGCATCACAAAAATCGACGCTCAAGCCAGAGGT
GGCGAAACCCGACAGGACTATAAAGATACCAGGCGTTTCCCCCTGGAAGCTCCCTCGTGCGCTCTCCTGT
TCCGACCCTGCCGCTTACCGGATACCTGTCCGCCTTTCTCCCTTCGGGAAGCGTGGCGCTTTCTCATAGC
TCACGCTGTTGGTATCTCAGTTCGGTGTAGGTCGTTCGCTCCAAGCTGGGCTGTGTGCACGAACCCCCCG
TTCAGCCCGACCGCTGCGCCTTATCCGGTAACTATCGTCTTGAGTCCAACCCGGTAAGACACGACTTATC
GCCACTGGCAGCAGCCATTGGTAACTGATTTAGAGGACTTTGTCTTGAAGTTATGCACCTGTTAAGGCTA
AACTGAAAGAACAGATTTTGGTGAGTGCGGTCCTCCAACCCACTTACCTTGGTTCAAAGAGTTGGTAGCT
CAGCGAACCTTGAGAAAACCACCGTTGGTAGCGGTGGTTTTTCTTTATTTATGAGATGATGAATCAATCG
GTCTATCAAGTCAACGAACAGCTATTCCGTTGAACTGTGGTACGCGTTAGAAAAACTCATCGAGCATCAA
ATGAAACTGCAATTTATTCATATCAGGATTATCAATACCATATTTTTGAAAAAGCCGTTTCTGTAATGAA
GGAGAAAACTCACCGAGGCAGTTCCATAGGATGGCAAGATCCTGGTATCGGTCTGCGATTCCGACTCGTC
CAACATCAATACAACCTATTAATTTCCCCTCGTCAAAAATAAGGTTATCAAGTGAGAAATCACCATGAGT
GACGACTGAATCCGGTGAGAATGGCAAAAGTTTATGCATTTCTTTCCAGACTTGTTCAACAGGCCAGCCA
TTACGCTCGTCATCAAAATCACTCGCATCAACCAAACCGTTATTCATTCGTGATTGCGCCTGAGCGAGAC
GAAATACGCGGTCGCTGTTAAAAGGACAATTACAAACAGGAATCGAATGCAACCGGCGCAGGAACACTGC
CAGCGCATCAACAATATTTTCACCTGAATCAGGATATTCTTCTAATACCTGGAATGCTGTTTTCCCGGGG
ATCGCAGTGGTGAGTAACCATGCATCATCAGGAGTACGGATAAAATGCTTGATGGTCGGAAGAGGCATAA
ATTCCGTCAGCCAGTTTAGTCTGACCATCTCATCTGTAACATCATTGGCAACGCTACCTTTGCCATGTTT
CAGAAACAACTCTGGCGCATCGGGCTTCCCATACAATCGATAGATTGTCGCACCTGATTGCCCGACATTA
TCGCGAGCCCATTTATACCCATATAAATCAGCATCCATGTTGGAATTTAATCGCGGCCTAGAGCAAGACG
TTTCCCGTTGAATATGGCTCATACTCTTCCTTTTTCAATATTATTGAAGCATTTATCAGGGTTATTGTCT
CATGAGCGGATACATATTTGAATGTATTTAGAAAAATAAACAAATAGGCATGCAGCGCTTGACTTGACGG
GACGGCGTTGTAATTCTCATGTTTGACAGCTTATCATCGATAAGCTTGGTACCCAATAATACGACTCACT
ATAGGGAGACCACAACGGTTTCCCTCTAGAAATAATTTTGTTTAACTTTAAGAAGGAGATATACATATGG
TGGTGAAATTTACCGATAGCCAGATTCAGCATCTGATGGAATATGGTGATAATGATTGGAGCGAAGCCGA
ATTTGAAGATGCAGCAGCACGTGATAAAGAATTTAGCAGCCAGTTTAGCAAACTGAAAAGCGCCAATGAT
AAAGGCCTGAAAGATGTTATTGCAAATCCGCGTAATGATCTGACCGATCTGGAAAACAAAATTCGCGAAA
AACTGGCAGCCCGTGGTTTTATTGAAGTTCATACCCCGATTTTTGTGAGCAAAAGCGCACTGGCAAAAAT
GACCATTACCGAAGATCATCCGCTGTTCAAACAGGTGTTTTGGATTGATGATAAACGTGCACTGCGTCCG
ATGCATGCAATGAATCTGTATAAAGTTATGCGTGAACTGCGCGATCATACCAAAGGTCCGGTTAAAATCT
TTGAAATTGGTAGCTGCTTTCGCAAAGAAAGCAAAAGCAGTACCCATCTGGAAGAATTTACCATGCTGAA
CCTGGGCGAAATGGGTCCTGATGGTGATCCGATGGAACATCTGAAAATGTATATTGGCGATATCATGGAT
GCCGTTGGTGTTGAATATACCACCAGTCGTGAAGAATCAGATGTTTGGGTTGAAACCCTGGACGTGGAAA
TTAATGGCACCGAAGTTGCAAGCGGTGCTGTTGGTCCGCATAAACTGGATCCGGCACATGATGTGCATGA
ACCGTGGGCAGGTATTGGTTTTGGTCTGGAACGTCTGCTGATGCTGAAAAATGGTAAAAGCAATGCACGC
AAAACCGGCAAAAGTATTACCTATCTGAATGGCTACAAACTGGATTAAGAATTCGAGCTCCCGGGTACCA
GATAGATCCGGCTGCTAACAAAGCCCGAAAGGAAGCTGAGTTGGCTGCTGCCACCGCTGAGCAATAACTA
GCATAACCCCTTGGGGCCTCTAAACGGGTCTTGAGGGGTTTTTTGGTTTGTGAGCTCCCGTAATTCCGCT
TCGCAACATGTGAGCACCGGTTTATTGACTACCGGAAGCAGTGTGACCGTGTGCTTCTCAAATGCCTGAG
GCCAGTTTGCTCAGGCTCTCCCCGTGGAGGTAATAATTGACGATATGATCAGTGCACGGCTAACTAAGCG
GCCTGCTGACTTTCTCGCCGATCAAAAGGCATTTTGCTATTAAGGGATTGACGAGGGCGTATCTGCGCAG
TAAGATGCGCCCCGCATTGGAGGGCGCTCCGGCGAGCAAACGGGTCTCTAAAACCTGTAAGCGGGGTTCG
ACCCCCCGGCCTTTCGCCAAATTCGAAAAGCCTGCTCAACGAGCAGGCTTTTTT
